Addgene plasmid #91499: pHH0103_NOXO1-1/2
Purpose: Protein expression and purification of human SH3 domain construct NOXO1-1/2
Depositing lab: Sachdev Sidhu. Depositing organization: University of Toronto. Publication: Comprehensive Analysis of the Human SH3 Domain Family Reveals a Wide Variety of Non-canonical Specificities. Teyra J, Huang H, Jain S, Guan X, Dong A, Liu Y, Tempel W, Min J, Tong Y, Kim PM, Bader GD, Sidhu SS. Structure. 2017 Oct 3;25(10):1598-1610.e3. doi: 10.1016/j.str.2017.07.017. Epub 2017 Sep 7. PubMed 28890361.
Backbone
  Vector backbone: pHH0103
  Vector type: Bacterial Expression
Growth in bacteria
  Bacterial resistance: Ampicillin, 100 μg/mL
  Growth temperature: 37°C
  Growth strain: DH5alpha
  Copy number: Low Copy
Gene/Insert
  Gene/Insert name: NOXO1-1/2
  Species: H. sapiens (human)
  Insert size (bp): 230
  Entrez Gene: NOXO1 (a.k.a. P41NOX, P41NOXA, P41NOXB, P41NOXC, SH3PXD5, SNX28)
  Cloning method: Restriction Enzyme; 5′ cloning site Sfi1 (unknown if destroyed); 3′ cloning site Not1 (unknown if destroyed)
Terms and licenses: Academic/Nonprofit Terms; Industry Terms: Not Available to Industry
How to cite: pHH0103_NOXO1-1/2 was a gift from Sachdev Sidhu (Addgene plasmid # 91499 ; http://n2t.net/addgene:91499 ; RRID:Addgene_91499)
