[The description below was written by a language model from this plasmid's Addgene catalogue record and pLannotate feature annotations shown in this document.]
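Description:
pHH0103_NOXO1-1/2 is a bacterial expression plasmid of about 6.9 kb, built on the pHH0103 backbone, for producing and purifying an SH3 domain fragment of human NOXO1 in E. coli. The name suggests the first of the protein's two SH3 domains, though the record does not spell this out. The plasmid replicates from a ColE1/pBR322-type origin with an adjacent bom region. It is catalogued as low copy, although the rop gene appears only as two fragments interrupted by an f1 phage origin. Selection is by ampicillin through a TEM beta-lactamase gene under its own promoter.

Expression is driven by the strong hybrid tac promoter followed by a lac operator. The plasmid also carries lacI under the up-mutated lacIq promoter, which supplies abundant repressor, so transcription stays off until IPTG is added. The open reading frame begins with a 6xHis tag, continues into Schistosoma japonicum glutathione S-transferase, and ends with the NOXO1 segment. This insert is listed as 230 bp and was cloned between SfiI and NotI sites. The resulting His-GST-SH3 fusion can be captured on either nickel or glutathione resin, and GST generally improves the solubility of small domains.

Downstream of the insert are an fd phage terminator, fragments of M13 gene III and a remnant of the tetracycline resistance gene. Together with the f1 origin, these suggest that the backbone derives from a phagemid display vector. The gene III pieces lie after the terminator and are not annotated as part of the fusion. The construct belongs to a collection made for a family-wide analysis of human SH3 domain binding specificities, in which purified domains serve as reagents for binding and structural studies.
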