Features (pLannotate 1.2.2; 21 found; start..end, strand, type, name):
     55..132     +  promoter       lacIq promoter: lacI (mutant); In the lacIq allele, a single base change in the promoter boosts expression of the lacI gene about 10-fold.
    133..1215    +  CDS            lacI: lac repressor; lacI; The lac repressor binds to the lac operator to inhibit transcription in E. coli. This inhibition can be relieved by adding lactose or isopropyl-β-D-thiogalactopyranoside (IPTG).
   1228..1249    +  protein_bind   CAP binding site: CAP binding activates transcription in the presence of cAMP. E. coli catabolite activator protein
   1268..1285    +  promoter       tet promoter (fragment): E. coli promoter for tetracycline efflux protein gene
   1458..1486    +  promoter       tac promoter: strong E. coli promoter; hybrid between the trp and lac UV5 promoters
   1494..1510    +  protein_bind   lac operator: The lac repressor binds to the lac operator to inhibit transcription in E. coli. This inhibition can be relieved by adding lactose or isopropyl-β-D-thiogalactopyranoside (IPTG). lac repressor encoded by lacI
   1595..1612    +  CDS            6xHis: 6xHis affinity tag
   1628..2281    +  CDS            GST26_SCHJA: Experimental evidence at protein level: Swiss-Prot protein existence level 1. GST isoenzymes appear to play a central role in the parasite detoxification system. Other functions are also suspected including a role in increasing the solubility of haematin in the parasite gut. From Schistosoma japonicum (Blood fluke).
   2381..2557    +  CDS            NOXO1 (fragment): NOXO1_HUMAN - Also known as P41NOX, SH3PXD5. Experimental evidence at protein level: Swiss-Prot protein existence level 1. Constitutively potentiates the superoxide-generating activity of NOX1 and NOX3 and is required for the biogenesis of otoconia/otolith, which are crystalline structures of the inner ear involved in the perception of gravity. Isoform 3 is more potent than isoform 1 in activating NOX3. Together with NOXA1, may also substitute to NCF1/p47phox and NCF2/p67phox in supporting the phagocyte NOX2/gp91phox superoxide-generating activity. From Homo sapiens (Human).
   2573..2620    +  terminator     fd terminator (sequence withheld): central terminator from bacteriophage fd (Otsuka and Kunisawa, 1982)
   2625..2837    +  CDS            M13 gene III (fragment) (sequence partly withheld): pIII; III; minor coat protein
   2852..3322    +  CDS            M13 gene III (fragment) (sequence partly withheld): pIII; III; minor coat protein
   3344..3414    +  CDS            TcR (fragment): tetracycline efflux protein; tet; confers resistance to tetracycline
   3656..4036    -  CDS            YPB1_ECOLX: Protein predicted: Swiss-Prot protein existence level 4. From Escherichia coli.
   4053..4204    +  CDS            rop (fragment): Rop protein, which maintains plasmids at low copy number; rop
   4240..4668    -  rep_origin     f1 ori (sequence partly withheld): f1 bacteriophage origin of replication; arrow indicates direction of (+) strand synthesis
   4677..4716    +  CDS            rop (fragment): Rop protein, which maintains plasmids at low copy number; rop
   4818..4958    +  misc_feature   bom: basis of mobility region from pBR322
   5144..5731    -  rep_origin     ori: high-copy-number ColE1/pMB1/pBR322/pUC origin of replication
   5905..6762    -  CDS            bla: BLAT_ECOLX - Experimental evidence at protein level: Swiss-Prot protein existence level 1. TEM-type are the most prevalent beta-lactamases in enterobacteria; they hydrolyze the beta-lactam bond in susceptible beta-lactam antibiotics, thus conferring resistance to penicillins and cephalosporins. TEM-3 and TEM-4 are capable of hydrolyzing cefotaxime and ceftazidime. TEM-5 is capable of hydrolyzing ceftazidime. TEM-6 is capable of hydrolyzing ceftazidime and aztreonam. TEM-8/CAZ-2, TEM- 16/CAZ-7 and TEM-24/CAZ-6 are markedly active against ceftazidime. IRT- 4 shows resistance to beta-lactamase in
   6763..6867    -  promoter       AmpR promoter: bla
>Addgene plasmid #91499 | pHH0103_NOXO1-1/2 | addgene full sequence | sequence record 192394 | Addgene NGS Result
ATTAACCTATAAAAATAGGCGTATCACGAGGCCCTTTCGTCTTCAAGAATTCCCGACACCATCGAATGGT
GCAAAACCTTTCGCGGTATGGCATGATAGCGCCCGGAAGAGAGTCAATTCAGGGTGGTGAATGTGAAACC
AGTAACGTTATACGATGTCGCAGAGTATGCCGGTGTCTCTTATCAGACCGTTTCCCGCGTGGTGAACCAG
GCCAGCCACGTTTCTGCGAAAACGCGGGAAAAAGTGGAAGCGGCGATGGCGGAGCTGAATTACATTCCCA
ACCGCGTGGCACAACAACTGGCGGGCAAACAGTCGTTGCTGATTGGCGTTGCCACCTCCAGTCTGGCCCT
GCACGCGCCGTCGCAAATTGTCGCGGCGATTAAATCTCGCGCCGATCAACTGGGTGCCAGCGTGGTGGTG
TCGATGGTAGAACGAAGCGGCGTCGAAGCCTGTAAAGCGGCGGTGCACAATCTTCTCGCGCAACGCGTCA
GTGGGCTGATCATTAACTATCCGCTGGATGACCAGGATGCCATTGCTGTGGAAGCTGCCTGCACTAATGT
TCCGGCGTTATTTCTTGATGTCTCTGACCAGACACCCATCAACAGTATTATTTTCTCCCATGAAGACGGT
ACGCGACTGGGCGTGGAGCATCTGGTCGCATTGGGTCACCAGCAAATCGCGCTGTTAGCGGGCCCATTAA
GTTCTGTCTCGGCGCGTCTGCGTCTGGCTGGCTGGCATAAATATCTCACTCGCAATCAAATTCAGCCGAT
AGCGGAACGGGAAGGCGACTGGAGTGCCATGTCCGGTTTTCAACAAACCATGCAAATGCTGAATGAGGGC
ATCGTTCCCACTGCGATGCTGGTTGCCAACGATCAGATGGCGCTGGGCGCAATGCGCGCCATTACCGAGT
CCGGGCTGCGCGTTGGTGCGGATATCTCGGTAGTGGGATACGACGATACCGAAGACAGCTCATGTTATAT
CCCGCCGTTAACCACCATCAAACAGGATTTTCGCCTGCTGGGGCAAACCAGCGTGGACCGCTTGCTGCAA
CTCTCTCAGGGCCAGGCGGTGAAGGGCAATCAGCTGTTGCCCGTCTCACTGGTGAAAAGAAAAACCACCC
TGGCGCCCAATACGCAAACCGCCTCTCCCCGCGCGTTGGCCGATTCATTAATGCAGCTGGCACGACAGGT
TTCCCGACTGGAAAGCGGGCAGTGAGCGCAACGCAATTAATGTAAGTTAGCTCACTCATTAGGCACAATT
CTCATGTTTGACAGCTTATCATCGACTGCACGGTGCACCAATGCTTCTGGCGTCAGGCAGCCATCGGAAG
CTGTGGTATGGCTGTGCAGGTCGTAAATCACTGCATAATTCGTGTCGCTCAAGGCGCACTCCCGTTCTGG
ATAATGTTTTTTGCGCCGACATCATAACGGTTCTGGCAAATATTCTGAAATGAGCTGTTGACAATTAATC
ATCGGCTCGTATAATGTGTGGAATTGTGAGCGGATAACAATTTCACACAGGAAACAGCCAGTCCGTTTAG
GTGTTTTCACGAGCACTTCACCAACAAGGACCATAGATTATGAAAATCGAAGAACACCATCACCATCACC
ATTCCAGCGGTAAGCTTATGTCCCCTATACTAGGTTATTGGAAAATTAAGGGCCTTGTGCAACCCACTCG
ACTTCTTTTGGAATATCTTGAAGAAAAATATGAAGAGCATTTGTATGAGCGCGATGAAGGTGATAAATGG
CGAAACAAAAAGTTTGAATTGGGTTTGGAGTTTCCCAATCTTCCTTATTATATTGATGGTGATGTTAAAT
TAACACAGTCTATGGCCATCATACGTTATATAGCTGACAAGCACAACATGTTGGGTGGTTGTCCAAAAGA
GCGTGCAGAGATTTCAATGCTTGAAGGAGCGGTTTTGGATATTAGATACGGTGTTTCGAGAATTGCATAT
AGTAAAGACTTTGAAACTCTCAAAGTTGATTTTCTTAGCAAGCTACCTGAAATGCTGAAAATGTTCGAAG
ATCGTTTATGTCATAAAACATATTTAAATGGTGATCATGTAACCCATCCTGACTTCATGTTGTATGACGC
TCTTGATGTTGTTTTATACATGGACCCAATGTGCCTGGATGCGTTCCCAAAATTAGTTTGTTTTAAAAAA
CGTATTGAAGCTATCCCACAAATTGATAAGTACTTGAAATCCAGCAAGTATATAGCATGGCCTTTGCAGG
GCTGGCAAGCCACGTTTGGTGGTGGCGACCATCCTCCAAAATCGGATCTGGAAGTTCTGTTCCAGGGGCC
CCTGTCCAGCGGTCTGGTTCCGCGTGGTTCCGGTACCGCGGCCCAGCCGGCCATGGCCCAGGGCGCGCTG
CAATCTCTGCGTTGTCTGCAACCATTTTGTACCCAAGATACCCGTGATCGTCCATTTCAAGCCCAAGCAC
AGGAATCTCTGGATGTTCTGCTGCGTCATCCATCTGGTTGGTGGCTGGTCGAAAATGAAGATCGTCAGAC
CGCATGGTTTCCAGCACCATATCTGGAAGAAGCAGCAGCGGCCGCATA
[142 nt withheld, positions 2569-2710]
C
[98 nt withheld, positions 2712-2809]
AGTTTGTACTGGTGACGAAACTCAGTGTCTAGCTAGAGTGGC
[149 nt withheld, positions 2852-3000]
T
[41 nt withheld, positions 3002-3042]
T
[62 nt withheld, positions 3044-3105]
A
[35 nt withheld, positions 3107-3141]
CCTCCCTCAATCGGTTGAATGTCGCCCTTTTGTCTTTGGCGCTGGTAAACCATATGAA
[86 nt withheld, positions 3200-3285]
T
[54 nt withheld, positions 3287-3340]
CTAGCGCCGCCCTATACCTTGTCTGCCTCCCCGCGTTGCGTCGCGGTGCATGGAGCCGGGCCACCTCGAC
CTGAATGGAAGCCGGCGGCACCTCGCTAACGGATTCACCACTCCAAGAATTGGAGCCAATCAATTCTTGC
GGAGAACTGTGAATGCGCAAACCAACCCTTGGCAGAACATATCCATCGCGTCCGCCATCTCCAGCAGCCG
CACGCGGCGCATCTCGGGCAGCGTTGGGTCCTGGCCACGGGTGCGCATGATCGTGCTCCTGTCGTTGAGG
ACCCGGCTAGGCTGGCGGGGTTGCCTTACTGGTTAGCAGAATGAATCACCGATACGCGAGCGAACGTGAA
GCGACTGCTGCTGCAAAACGTCTGCGACCTGAGCAACAACATGAATGGTCTTCGGTTTCCGTGTTTCGTA
AAGTCTGGAAACGCGGAAGTCAGCGCCCTGCACCATTATGTTCCGGATCTGCATCGCAGGATGCTGCTGG
CTACCCTGTGGAACACCTACATCTGTATTAACGAAGCGCTGGCATTGACCCTGAGTGATTTTTCTCTGGT
CCCGCCGCATCCATACCGCCAGTTGTTTACCCTCACAACGTTCCAGTAACCGGGCATGTTCATCATCAGT
AACCCGTATCGTGAGCATCCTCTCTCGTTTCATCGGTATCATTACCCCCATGAACAGAAATCCCCCTTAC
ACGGAGGCATCAGTGACCAAACAGGAAAAAACCGCCCTTAACATGGCCCGCTTTATCAGAAGCCAGACAT
TAACGCTTCTGGAGAAACTCAACGAGCTGGACGCGGATGAACAGGCAGACATCTGTGAATCGCTTCACGA
CCACGCTGATGAGCTTTACCGCAGGATCCGCGAAATTGTAAGCGTTAATATTTTGTTAAAATTCGCGTTA
AATTTTTGTTAAATCAGCTCATTTTTTAACCAATAGGCCGAAATCGGCAAAATCCCTTATAAATCAAAAG
AATAGACCGAGATAGGGT
[37 nt withheld, positions 4339-4375]
AAAGAACGTGGACTCCAACGTCAAAGG
[49 nt withheld, positions 4403-4451]
T
[91 nt withheld, positions 4453-4543]
G
[124 nt withheld, positions 4545-4668]
CGCGGATCCTGCCTCGCGCGTTTCGGTGATGACGGTGAAAACCTCTGACACATGCAGCTCCCGGAGACGG
TCACAGCTTGTCTGTAAGCGGATGCCGGGAGCAGACAAGCCCGTCAGGGCGCGTCAGCGGGTGTTGGCGG
GTGTCGGGGCGCAGCCATGACCCAGTCACGTAGCGATAGCGGAGTGTATACTGGCTTAACTATGCGGCAT
CAGAGCAGATTGTACTGAGAGTGCACCATATGCGGTGTGAAATACCGCACAGATGCGTAAGGAGAAAATA
CCGCATCAGGCGCTCTTCCGCTTCCTCGCTCACTGACTCGCTGCGCTCGGTCGTTCGGCTGCGGCGAGCG
GTATCAGCTCACTCAAAGGCGGTAATACGGTTATCCACAGAATCAGGGGATAACGCAGGAAAGAACATGT
GAGCAAAAGGCCAGCAAAAGGCCAGGAACCGTAAAAAGGCCGCGTTGCTGGCGTTTTTCCATAGGCTCCG
CCCCCCTGACGAGCATCACAAAAATCGACGCTCAAGTCAGAGGTGGCGAAACCCGACAGGACTATAAAGA
TACCAGGGTTTCCCCCTGGAAGCTCCCTCGTGCGCTCTCCTGTTCCGACCCTGCCGCTTACCGGATACCT
GTCCGCCTTTCTCCCTTCGGGAAGCGTGGCGCTTTCTCATAGCTCACGCTGTAGGTATCTCAGTTCGGTG
TAGGTCGTTCGCTCCAAGCTGGGCTGTGTGCACGAACCCCCCGTTCAGCCCGACCGCTGCGCCTTATCCG
GTAACTATCGTCTTGAGTCCAACCCGGTAAGACACGACTTATCGCCACTGGCAGCAGCCACTGGTAACAG
GATTAGCAGAGCGAGGTATGTAGGCGGTGCTACAGAGTTCTTGAAGTGGTGGCCTAACTACGGCTACACT
AGAAGGACAGTATTTGGTATCTGCGCTCTGCTGAAGCCAGTTACCTTCGGAAAAAGAGTTGGTAGCTCTT
GATCCGGCAAACAAACCACCGCTGGTAGCGGTGGTTTTTTTGTTTGCAAGCAGCAGATTACGCGCAGAAA
AAAAGGATCTCAAGAAGATCCTTTGATCTTTTCTACGGGGTCTGACGCTCAGTGGAACGAAAACTCACGT
TAAGGGATTTTGGTCATGAGATTATCAAAAAGGATCTTCACCTAGATCCTTTTAAATTAAAAATGAAGTT
TTAAATCAATCTAAAGTATATATGAGTAAACTTGGTCTGACAGTTACCAATGCTTAATCAGTGAGGCACC
TATCTCAGCGATCTGTCTATTTCGTTCATCCATAGTTGCCTGACTCCCCGTCGTGTAGATAACTACGATA
CGGGAGGGCTTACCATCTGGCCCCAGTGCTGCAATGATACCGCGAGACCCACGCTCACCGGCTCCAGATT
TATCAGCAATAAACCAGCCAGCCGGAAGGGCCGAGCGCAGAAGTGGTCCTGCAACTTTATCCGCCTCCAT
CCAGTCTATTAATTGTTGCCGGGAAGCTAGAGTAAGTAGTTCGCCAGTTAATAGTTTGCGCAACGTTGTT
GCCATTGCTGCAGGCATCGTGGTGTCACGCTCGTCGTTTGGTATGGCTTCATTCAGCTCCGGTTCCCAAC
GATCAAGGCGAGTTACATGATCCCCCATATTGTGCAAAAAAGCGGTTAGCTCCTTCGGTCCTCCGATCGT
TGTCAGAAGTAAGTTGGCCGCAGTGTTATCACTCATGGTTATGGCAGCACTGCATAATTCTCTTACTGTC
ATGCCATCCGTAAGATGCTTTTCTGTGACTGGTGAGTACTCAACCAAGTCATTCTGAGAATAGTGTATGC
GGCGACCGAGTTGCTCTTGCCCGGCGTCAACACGGGATAATACCGCGCCACATAGCAGAACTTTAAAAGT
GCTCATCATTGGAAAACGTTCTTCGGGGCGAAAACTCTCAAGGATCTTACCGCTGTTGAGATCCAGTTCG
ATGTAACCCACTCGTGCACCCAACTGATCTTCAGCATCTTTTACTTTCACCAGCGTTTCTGGGTGAGCAA
AAACAGGAAGGCAAAATGCCGCAAAAAAGGGAATAAGGGCGACACGGAAATGTTGAATACTCATACTCTT
CCTTTTTCAATATTATTGAAGCATTTATCAGGGTTATTGTCTCATGAGCGGATACATATTTGAATGTATT
TAGAAAAATAAACAAATAGGGGTTCCGCGCACATTTCCCCGAAAAGTGCCACCTGACGTCTAAGAAACCA
TTATTATCATGAC
