>Addgene plasmid #91499 | pHH0103_NOXO1-1/2 | depositor partial sequence | sequence record 175987 | insert sequence
GGTACCGAATTCGGATCCGCGCGCTGCAATCTCTGCGTTGTCTGCAACCATTTTGTACCCAAGATACCCG
TGATCGTCCATTTCAAGCCCAAGCACAGGAATCTCTGGATGTTCTGCTGCGTCATCCATCTGGTTGGTGG
CTGGTCGAAAATGAAGATCGTCAGACCGCATGGTTTCCAGCACCATATCTGGAAGAAGCAGCAGCGGCCG
CTAGCTAAGTCGACGAGCTC
